>Addgene plasmid #167222 | pJBL7053 | addgene full sequence | sequence record 341110 | Addgene NGS Result
GGCGGTTTGCGTATTGGGCGCTCTTCCGCTTCCTCGCTCACTGACTCGCTGCGCTCGGTCGTTCGGCTGC
GGCGAGCGGTATCAGCTCACTCAAAGGCGGTAATACGGTTATCCACAGAATCAGGGGATAACGCAGGAAA
GAACATGTGAGCAAAAGGCCAGCAAAGGCCAGGAACCGTAAAAAGGCCGCGTTGCTGGCGTTTTTCCATA
GGCTCCGCCCCCCTGACGAGCATCACAAAAATCGACGCTCAAGTCAGAGGTGGCGAAACCCGACAGGACT
ATAAAGATACCAGGCGTTTCCCCCTGGAAGCTCCCTCGTGCGCTCTCCTGTTCCGACCCTGCCGCTTACC
GGATACCTGTCCGCCTTTCTCCCTTCGGGAAGCGTGGCGCTTTCTCATAGCTCACGCTGTAGGTATCTCA
GTTCGGTGTAGGTCGTTCGCTCCAAGCTGGGCTGTGTGCACGAACCCCCCGTTCAGCCCGACCGCTGCGC
CTTATCCGGTAACTATCGTCTTGAGTCCAACCCGGTAAGACACGACTTATCGCCACTGGCAGCAGCCACT
GGTAACAGGATTAGCAGAGCGAGGTATGTAGGCGGTGCTACAGAGTTCTTGAAGTGGTGGCCTAACTACG
GCTACACTAGAAGAACAGTATTTGGTATCTGCGCTCTGCTGAAGCCAGTTACCTTCGGAAAAAGAGTTGG
TAGCTCTTGATCCGGCAAACAAACCACCGCTGGTAGCGGTGGTTTTTTTGTTTGCAAGCAGCAGATTACG
CGCAGAAAAAAAGGATCTCAAGAAGATCCTTTGATCTTTTCTACGGGGTCTGACGCTCAGTGGAACGAAA
ACTCACGTTAAGGGATTTTGGTCATGAGATTATCAAAAAGGATCTTCACCTAGATCCTTTTAAATTAAAA
ATGAAGTTTTAAATCAATCTAAAGTATATATGAGTAAACTTGGTCTGACAGTTACCAATGCTTAATCAGT
GAGGCACCTATCTCAGCGATCTGTCTATTTCGTTCATCCATAGTTGCCTGACTCCCCGTCGTGTAGATAA
CTACGATACGGGAGGGCTTACCATCTGGCCCCAGTGCTGCAATGATACCGCGAGACCCACGCTCACCGGC
TCCAGATTTATCAGCAATAAACCAGCCAGCCGGAAGGGCCGAGCGCAGAAGTGGTCCTGCAACTTTATCC
GCCTCCATCCAGTCTATTAATTGTTGCCGGGAAGCTAGAGTAAGTAGTTCGCCAGTTAATAGTTTGCGCA
ACGTTGTTGCCATTGCTACAGGCATCGTGGTGTCACGCTCGTCGTTTGGTATGGCTTCATTCAGCTCCGG
TTCCCAACGATCAAGGCGAGTTACATGATCCCCCATGTTGTGCAAAAAAGCGGTTAGCTCCTTCGGTCCT
CCGATCGTTGTCAGAAGTAAGTTGGCCGCAGTGTTATCACTCATGGTTATGGCAGCACTGCATAATTCTC
TTACTGTCATGCCATCCGTAAGATGCTTTTCTGTGACTGGTGAGTACTCAACCAAGTCATTCTGAGAATA
GTGTATGCGGCGACCGAGTTGCTCTTGCCCGGCGTCAATACGGGATAATACCGCGCCACATAGCAGAACT
TTAAAAGTGCTCATCATTGGAAAACGTTCTTCGGGGCGAAAACTCTCAAGGATCTTACCGCTGTTGAGAT
CCAGTTCGATGTAACCCACTCGTGCACCCAACTGATCTTCAGCATCTTTTACTTTCACCAGCGTTTCTGG
GTGAGCAAAAACAGGAAGGCAAAATGCCGCAAAAAAGGGAATAAGGGCGACACGGAAATGTTGAATACTC
ATACTCTTCCTTTTTCAATATTATTGAAGCATTTATCAGGGTTATTGTCTCATGAGCGGATACATATTTG
AATGTATTTAGAAAAATAAACAAATAGGGGTTCCGCGCACATTTCCCCGAAAAGTGCCACCTGACGTCTA
AGAAACCATTATTATCATGACATTAACCTATAAAAATAGGCGTATCACGAGGCCCTTTCGTCTCGCGCGT
TTCGGTGATGACGGTGAAAACCTCTGACACATGCAGCTCCCGGAGACGGTCACAGCTTGTCTGTAAGCGG
ATGCCGGGAGCAGACAAGCCCGTCAGGGCGCGTCAGCGGGTGTTGGCGGGTGTCGGGGCTGGCTTAACTA
TGCGGCATCAGAGCAGATTGTACTGAGAGTGCACCATATGCGGTGTGAAATACCGCACAGATGCGTAAGG
AGAAAATACCGCATCAGGCGCCATTCGCCATTCAGGCTGCGCAACTGTTGGGAAGGGCGATCGGTGCGGG
CCTCTTCGCTATTACGCCAGCTGGCGAAAGGGGGATGTGCTGCAAGGCGATTAAGTTGGGTAACGCCAGG
GTTTTCCCAGTCACGACGTTGTAAAACGACGGCCAGTAAGATCTCGGCTGAATTCTAAAAGATCTATGTC
TTGACTCTATAGTAACTAGAGGGTGTTAAATCGGCAACGTCGACTCTCGAGTGAGATTGTTGACGGTACC
GTATTTTGGATCTAGGAGGAAGGATCTATGAGCAAAGGAGAAGAACTTTTCACTGGAGTTGTCCCAATTC
TTGTTGAATTAGATGGTGATGTTAATGGGCACAAATTTTCTGTCCGTGGAGAGGGTGAAGGTGATGCTAC
AAACGGAAAACTCACCCTTAAATTTATTTGCACTACTGGAAAACTACCTGTTCCGTGGCCAACACTTGTC
ACTACTCTGACCTATGGTGTTCAATGCTTTTCCCGTTATCCGGATCACATGAAACGGCATGACTTTTTCA
AGAGTGCAATGCCCGAAGGTTATGTACAGGAACGCACTATATCTTTCAAAGATGACGGGACCTACAAGAC
GCGTGCTGAAGTCAAGTTTGAAGGTGATACCCTTGTTAATCGTATCGAGTTAAAGGGTATTGATTTTAAA
GAAGATGGAAACATTCTTGGACACAAACTCGAGTACAACTTTAACTCACACAATGTATACATCACGGCAG
ACAAACAAAAGAATGGAATCAAAGCTAACTTCAAAATTCGCCACAACGTTGAAGATGGTTCCGTTCAACT
AGCAGACCATTATCAACAAAATACTCCAATTGGCGATGGCCCTGTCCTTTTACCAGACAACCATTACCTG
TCGACACAATCTGTCCTTTCGAAAGATCCCAACGAAAAGCGTGACCACATGGTCCTTCTTGAGTTTGTAA
CTGCTGCTGGGATTACACATGGCATGGATGAGCTCTACAAATAAGGATCTGAAGCTTGGGCCCGAAAAAA
AACTCATCTCAGAAGAGGATCTGAATAGCGCCGTCGACCATCATCATCATCATTGAGTTTAAACGGTCTC
CAGCTTGGCTGTTTTGGCGGATGAGAGAAGATTTTCAGCCTGATACAGATTAAATCAGAACGCAGAAGCG
GTCTGATAAAACAGAATTTGCCTGGCGGCAGTAGCGCGGTGGTCCCACCTGACCCCATGCCGAACTCAGA
AGTGAAACGCCGTAGCGCCGATGGTAGTGTGGGGTCTCCCCATGCGAGAGTAGGGAACTGCCAGGCATCA
AATAAAACGAAAGGCTCAGTCGAAAGACTGGGCCTTTCGTTTTATCTGTTGTTTGTCGGTGAACTCTGAA
AGGAGGAACTATATCCGGATCGAGATCCTCTAGAGTCGACCTGCAGGCATGCAAGCTTGGCGTAATCATG
GTCATAGCTGTTTCCTGTGTGAAATTGTTATCCGCTCACAATTCCACACAACATACGAGCCGGAAGCATA
AAGTGTAAAGCCTGGGGTGCCTAATGAGTGAGCTAACTCACATTAATTGCGTTGCGCTCACTGCCCGCTT
TCCAGTCGGGAAACCTGTCGTGCCAGCTGCATTAATGAATCGGCCAACGCGCGGGGAGA
Features (pLannotate 1.2.2; 14 found; start..end, strand, type, name):
    203..791     -  rep_origin     ori: high-copy-number ColE1/pMB1/pBR322/pUC origin of replication
    962..1822    -  CDS            AmpR: β-lactamase; bla; confers resistance to ampicillin, carbenicillin, and related antibiotics
   1823..1927    -  promoter       AmpR promoter: bla
   2022..2057    +  CDS            rop (fragment): Rop protein, which maintains plasmids at low copy number; rop
   2159..2258    +  misc_feature   bom (fragment): basis of mobility region from pBR322
   2264..2417    -  CDS            lacZα (fragment): LacZα fragment of β-galactosidase; lacZ fragment
   2548..3261    +  CDS            Superfolder GFP: Superfolder GFP is a basic (constitutively fluorescent) green fluorescent protein published in 2005, derived from Aequorea victoria. It is reported to be a very rapidly-maturing weak dimer.
   3450..3565    +  ncRNA          5S rRNA: Accession: RF00001 - 5S ribosomal RNA
   3569..3615    +  terminator     rrnB T1 terminator: transcription terminator T1 from the E. coli rrnB gene
   3664..3698    +  misc_feature   MCS (fragment): pUC18/19 multiple cloning site
   3735..3751    -  protein_bind   lac operator: The lac repressor binds to the lac operator to inhibit transcription in E. coli. This inhibition can be relieved by adding lactose or isopropyl-β-D-thiogalactopyranoside (IPTG). lac repressor encoded by lacI
   3759..3789    -  promoter       lac promoter: promoter for the E. coli lac operon
   3804..3825    -  protein_bind   CAP binding site: CAP binding activates transcription in the presence of cAMP. E. coli catabolite activator protein
   3838..21      -  CDS            lacI (fragment) (across the origin): lac repressor; lacI; The lac repressor binds to the lac operator to inhibit transcription in E. coli. This inhibition can be relieved by adding lactose or isopropyl-β-D-thiogalactopyranoside (IPTG).
