[The description below was written by a language model from this plasmid's Addgene catalogue record and pLannotate feature annotations shown in this document.]
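Description:
pJBL7053 is a synthetic-biology reporter plasmid built on the pUC19 backbone and intended as the readout component of a cell-free lead sensor. It is propagated in E. coli as a high-copy plasmid through the ColE1/pMB1-type pUC origin and selected with ampicillin via the β-lactamase gene and its native bla promoter. The 3,909 nt sequence also carries typical pUC19 remnants that play no evident role in the sensor: fragments of lacZα, the multiple cloning site, the lac promoter/operator with its CAP binding site, and short fragments annotated as lacI, rop and bom.

The insert, placed by Gibson assembly, is named pPbr-sfGFP, indicating a lead-responsive "Pbr" promoter driving superfolder GFP, a rapidly maturing green fluorescent protein derived from Aequorea victoria. The sfGFP coding sequence is annotated, followed downstream by a 5S rRNA segment and the rrnB T1 terminator, which together represent part of the E. coli rrnB terminator region and stop transcription of the reporter. The promoter itself was not picked up by the automated annotation; it presumably lies in the short unannotated stretch between the lacZα fragment and the start of sfGFP, but the record gives no detail about its sequence or source organism (species is listed only as "Other").

No gene for a lead-responsive transcription factor is annotated on this plasmid, so the regulator that acts on the promoter would apparently have to be supplied separately in the cell-free reaction; the record does not say how. In use, lead-dependent transcription from the promoter would yield sfGFP fluorescence as the measurable signal.
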