Addgene plasmid #167222: pJBL7053
Purpose: cell-free lead sensing reporter
Depositing lab: Julius Lucks. Depositing organization: Northwestern University.
Backbone
  Vector backbone: pUC19
  Vector type: Synthetic Biology
Growth in bacteria
  Bacterial resistance: Ampicillin, 100 μg/mL
  Growth temperature: 37°C
  Growth strain: DH5alpha
  Copy number: High Copy
Gene/Insert
  Gene/Insert name: pPbr-sfGFP
  Species: Other
  Cloning method: Gibson Cloning
Terms and licenses: Academic/Nonprofit Terms; Industry Terms: Not Available to Industry
How to cite: pJBL7053 was a gift from Julius Lucks (Addgene plasmid # 167222 ; http://n2t.net/addgene:167222 ; RRID:Addgene_167222)
